>Addgene plasmid #80026 | pmCherry-Talin | addgene full sequence | sequence record 484267 | Addgene NGS Result
GACATTGATTATTGACTAGTTATTAATAGTAATCAATTACGGGGTCATTAGTTCATAGCCCATATATGGA
GTTCCGCGTTACATAACTTACGGTAAATGGCCCGCCTGGCTGACCGCCCAACGACCCCCGCCCATTGACG
TCAATAATGACGTATGTTCCCATAGTAACGCCAATAGGGACTTTCCATTGACGTCAATGGGTGGAGTATT
TACGGTAAACTGCCCACTTGGCAGTACATCAAGTGTATCATATGCCAAGTACGCCCCCTATTGACGTCAA
TGACGGTAAATGGCCCGCCTGGCATTATGCCCAGTACATGACCTTATGGGACTTTCCTACTTGGCAGTAC
ATCTACGTATTAGTCATCGCTATTACCATGGTGATGCGGTTTTGGCAGTACATCAATGGGCGTGGATAGC
GGTTTGACTCACGGGGATTTCCAAGTCTCCACCCCATTGACGTCAATGGGAGTTTGTTTTGGCACCAAAA
TCAACGGGACTTTCCAAAATGTCGTAACAACTCCGCCCCATTGACGCAAATGGGCGGTAGGCGTGTACGG
TGGGAGGTCTATATAAGCAGAGCTCTCTGGCTAACTAGAGAACCCACTGCTTACTGGCTTATCGAAATTA
ATACGACTCACTATAGGGAGACCCAAGCTGGCTAGCGTTTAAACTTAAGCTTGGTACCATGGTGAGCAAG
GGCGAGGAGGATAACATGGCCATCATCAAGGAGTTCATGCGCTTCAAGGTGCACATGGAGGGCTCCGTGA
ACGGCCACGAGTTCGAGATCGAGGGCGAGGGCGAGGGCCGCCCCTACGAGGGCACCCAGACCGCCAAGCT
GAAGGTGACCAAGGGTGGCCCCCTGCCCTTCGCCTGGGACATCCTGTCCCCTCAGTTCATGTACGGCTCC
AAGGCCTACGTGAAGCACCCCGCCGACATCCCCGACTACTTGAAGCTGTCCTTCCCCGAGGGCTTCAAGT
GGGAGCGCGTGATGAACTTCGAGGACGGCGGCGTGGTGACCGTGACCCAGGACTCCTCCCTGCAGGACGG
CGAGTTCATCTACAAGGTGAAGCTGCGCGGCACCAACTTCCCCTCCGACGGCCCCGTAATGCAGAAGAAG
ACCATGGGCTGGGAGGCCTCCTCCGAGCGGATGTACCCCGAGGACGGCGCCCTGAAGGGCGAGATCAAGC
AGAGGCTGAAGCTGAAGGACGGCGGCCACTACGACGCTGAGGTCAAGACCACCTACAAGGCCAAGAAGCC
CGTGCAGCTGCCCGGCGCCTACAACGTCAACATCAAGTTGGACATCACCTCCCACAACGAGGACTACACC
ATCGTGGAACAGTACGAACGCGCCGAGGGCCGCCACTCCACCGGCGGCATGGACGAGCTGTACAAGGAAT
TCGCAGAAGCTGCCACCATGGTTGCGCTTTCGCTGAAGATTAGCATTGGGAATGTGGTGAAGACGATGCA
ATTTGAGCCATCTACCATGGTGTACGACGCCTGCCGCATGATTCGTGAGCGGATCCCAGAGGCCCTGGCT
GGCCCTCCCAACGACTTTGGGCTCTTTCTGTCAGATGATGACCCCAAAAAAGGCATCTGGCTAGAGGCTG
GGAAAGCTTTGGACTACTACATGCTCCGAAATGGGGACACCATGGAGTACAGAAAAAAGCAGAGACCCCT
GAAGATCCGGATGTTAGACGGAACGGTGAAGACTATCATGGTGGATGACTCCAAGACCGTCACAGACATG
CTCATGACCATTTGTGCCCGAATTGGTATCACCAACCATGATGAGTATTCACTGGTTCGAGAGCTGATGG
AAGAAAAGAAAGATGAGGGGACAGGGACCCTGAGAAAAGACAAGACCCTACTGCGAGATGAAAAGAAGAT
GGAGAAGCTAAAGCAGAAGTTGCACACAGACGATGAGTTGAACTGGCTGGACCATGGGCGGACACTGAGG
GAACAGGGAGTGGAAGAGCATGAGACGTTGCTGCTGCGGAGAAAGTTCTTCTACTCAGACCAGAATGTGG
ATTCCCGAGACCCTGTACAGCTGAACCTTCTCTATGTGCAGGCACGAGATGACATCCTGAATGGCTCCCA
TCCTGTCTCCTTTGACAAGGCCTGTGAATTTGCAGGCTTCCAGTGCCAGATCCAGTTTGGACCTCACAAT
GAACAGAAGCACAAGGCTGGCTTCCTTGACCTGAAGGACTTCCTGCCCAAGGAGTATGTGAAGCAGAAGG
GAGAGCGTAAGATCTTTCAGGCACACAAGAATTGTGGGCAGATGAGTGAAATTGAGGCCAAGGTACGCTA
CGTGAAGCTGGCCCGTTCCCTCAAGACTTACGGTGTCTCCTTCTTCCTAGTCAAGGAAAAGATGAAGGGG
AAGAATAAACTGGTGCCCAGGCTGTTGGGCATCACTAAGGAGTGTGTGATGCGTGTGGATGAGAAGACCA
AGGAGGTGATTCAGGAATGGAGCCTCACCAACATCAAACGCTGGGCTGCCTCTCCCAAGAGCTTTACTCT
GGACTTTGGAGACTATCAGGATGGCTACTACTCAGTACAGACGACAGAAGGCGAGCAGATCGCACAGCTC
ATTGCTGGCTACATAGATATCATCCTTAAGAAGAAAAAAAGCAAGGACCATTTTGGGCTGGAGGGAGATG
AAGAGTCTACTATGTTGGAGGACTCAGTGTCTCCCAAAAAGTCAACAGTCCTTCAGCAGCAGTACAACCG
AGTGGGGAAAGTGGAGCACGGCTCTGTGGCTCTGCCAGCCATCATGCGCTCTGGAGCCTCTGGTCCTGAG
AATTTCCAGGTGGGGAGCATGCCACCTGCCCAGCAGCAGATCACCAGTGGCCAGATGCACCGAGGACACA
TGCCACCTCTGACTTCAGCCCAGCAGGCGCTCACTGGAACCATTAACTCCAGCATGCAGGCTGTGCAGGC
TGCCCAGGCCACTCTGGATGACTTTGAGACTCTACCCCCTCTTGGCCAGGATGCTGCCTCCAAAGCTTGG
CGTAAGAACAAGATGGATGAATCAAAGCATGAGATCCACTCCCAGGTAGATGCCATCACAGCTGGCACTG
CCTCTGTGGTAAACCTGACAGCAGGAGATCCTGCAGAGACAGACTATACAGCAGTGGGCTGTGCAGTCAC
CACCATCTCTTCCAACCTGACGGAGATGTCCCGTGGGGTGAAGCTATTGGCTGCCCTGCTGGAGGATGAA
GGCGGCAATGGCCGGCCCCTTCTGCAAGCAGCAAAGGGCCTTGCAGGGGCTGTGTCGGAACTGCTTCGCA
GTGCTCAGCCCGCCAGCGCTGAGCCTCGTCAGAACCTGCTGCAGGCAGCCGGGAACGTGGGCCAGGCCAG
TGGGGAGCTGTTGCAGCAAATTGGGGAAAGTGACACTGACCCCCACTTCCAGGATGTTCTAATGCAGCTA
GCAAACGCAGTGGCAAGTGCTGCAGCCGCCCTGGTCCTCAAGGCCAAGAGTGTGGCCCAGCGCACAGAGG
ATTCCGGGCTTCAGACCCAAGTGATTGCTGCAGCTACGCAATGTGCTCTGTCCACTTCCCAGCTGGTGGC
CTGTACCAAGGTGGTAGCACCTACAATCAGCTCACCTGTGTGCCAAGAACAGCTAGTCGAGGCTGGGCGA
CTGGTGGCCAAAGCTGTGGAGGGCTGTGTGTCTGCCTCGCAAGCAGCTACAGAAGATGGACAGCTGCTTC
GAGGGGTAGGAGCAGCAGCCACGGCTGTCACCCAGGCCCTCAATGAGCTGCTGCAGCACGTGAAGGCCCA
CGCCACCGGAGCTGGGCCTGCCGGTCGGTATGACCAAGCCACTGATACCATCCTCACCGTCACTGAAAAC
ATCTTCAGCTCCATGGGTGATGCTGGGGAGATGGTGCGCCAGGCCCGCATCCTGGCCCAAGCCACCTCAG
ACCTGGTCAATGCTATCAAGGCCGATGCTGAGGGGGAGAGTGATCTGGAGAACTCTAGAAAGCTCCTGAG
TGCTGCCAAGATCCTCGCTGATGCCACCGCCAAGATGGTGGAGGCGGCCAAGGGAGCAGCCGCCCACCCT
GACAGTGAGGAACAGCAGCAGCGACTGCGTGAAGCAGCTGAGGGGCTTCGCATGGCCACCAATGCAGCTG
CGCAGAACGCCATCAAGAAGAAGTTGGTGCAGCGCCTGGAGCATGCAGCCAAGCAAGCTGCAGCCTCTGC
AACACAGACCATTGCTGCAGCCCAACATGCAGCCTCTGCCCCCAAGGCCTCTGCGGGCCCCCAGCCCCTA
CTGGTGCAGAGCTGTAAGGCCGTGGCAGAGCAGATTCCGTTGCTGGTGCAGGGTGTCCGAGGAAGTCAAG
CTCAGCCTGACAGCCCTAGTGCTCAGCTCGCCCTCATTGCTGCCAGCCAGAGCTTCCTGCAGCCAGGTGG
GAAGATGGTGGCAGCGGCAAAAGCCTCAGTGCCAACAATTCAGGACCAGGCTTCAGCGATGCAGCTGAGT
CAGTGCGCAAAGAACCTAGGCACTGCCCTGGCCGAGCTGCGCACTGCTGCTCAGAAGGCTCAGGAGGCAT
GTGGACCTTTGGAGATGGATTCTGCACTGAGTGTTGTACAAAATCTAGAGAAAGACCTACAGGAAATAAA
AGCAGCAGCTCGAGATGGCAAGCTTAAGCCCTTACCTGGGGAAACAATGGAGAAGTGTACCCAAGATCTT
GGCAACAGCACCAAAGCGGTGAGCTCTGCCATCGCCAAGCTGCTGGGGGAGATTGCCCAGGGCAATGAGA
ACTATGCAGGTATTGCAGCTCGGGATGTAGCTGGTGGACTAAGGTCACTAGCCCAGGCTGCGCGGGGTGT
GGCTGCGCTGACATCAGATCCTGCAGTGCAGGCCATTGTGCTTGACACAGCCAGCGACGTTCTGGACAAG
GCCAGCAGCCTCATTGAAGAGGCAAAAAAAGCATCTGGACACCCAGGGGACCCAGAAAGCCAGCAAAGGC
TTGCTCAGGTAGCTAAAGCAGTGACCCAAGCCCTGAACCGCTGTGTCAGCTGCCTGCCTGGCCAAAGAGA
CGTGGATAATGCCCTACGAGCCGTTGGAGATGCCAGCAAGCGACTCCTGAGTGACTTGCTTCCTCCAAGC
ACGGGGACATTTCAAGAAGCACAGAGCCGATTGAATGAAGCTGCAGCTGGGTTAAATCAGGCCGCCACAG
AACTGGTGCAAGCCTCCCGAGGAACTCCTCAGGACCTGGCTCGGGCCTCCGGCCGATTTGGACAGGACTT
CAGCACCTTCCTGGAAGCTGGTGTGGAGATGGCCGGACAGGCCCCGAGCCAGGAGGACCGAGCCCAGGTG
GTGTCCAACCTGAAGGGCATATCCATGTCTTCAAGCAAACTTCTCCTTGCCGCTAAGGCCTTGTCCACAG
ACCCTGCTTCTCCCAACCTCAAGAGTCAGCTGGCTGCGGCTGCCCGGGCAGTGACGGACAGCATCAACCA
GCTCATCACCATGTGCACCCAGCAGGCACCTGGCCAGAAGGAGTGTGACAATGCACTTCGGCAGCTAGAG
ACAGTCCGAGAACTCCTGGAGAATCCAGTCCAGCCCATCAACGACATGTCCTACTTCGGTTGCTTGGACA
GTGTCATGGAGAACTCCAAGGTCCTAGGTGAGGCCATGACTGGCATCTCCCAAAATGCCAAGAATGGAAA
TCTGCCGGAGTTTGGAGATGCCATTGCCACAGCCTCCAAGGCTCTCTGTGGCTTCACGGAGGCAGCCGCA
CAGGCAGCATATCTAGTTGGTGTCTCTGACCCCAACAGCCAAGCTGGACAGCAAGGACTGGTGGAACCCA
CACAGTTTGCCCGTGCAAACCAGGCAATTCAGATGGCCTGTCAGAGTCTGGGGGAGCCTGGCTGTACCCA
GGCCCAGGTGTTATCTGCAGCCACTATTGTAGCCAAACACACATCTGCATTGTGTAACAGCTGTCGCCTG
GCTTCCGCTAGGACTGCCAATCCCACTGCCAAGCGCCAGTTTGTACAGTCAGCCAAGGAGGTGGCCAACA
GTACAGCCAATCTTGTCAAGACCATCAAGGCACTAGATGGGGACTTCACAGAAGAGAACCGTGCCCAGTG
CCGAGCAGCCACAGCCCCTCTGCTGGAAGCTGTGGATAACCTGAGTGCCTTTGCCTCCAACCCTGAGTTC
TCCAGCGTCCCTGCCCAGATCAGCCCTGAGGGCAGAGCAGCCATGGAGCCCATTGTAATCTCTGCTAAGA
CAATGTTGGAGAGTGCTGGAGGGCTCATCCAGACAGCTCGGGCGTTAGCAGTCAATCCCCGAGACCCCCC
ACGTTGGTCTGTGCTAGCTGGCCACTCTCGGACTGTCTCAGATTCCATCAAGAAACTTATTACAAGCATG
AGGGACAAAGCCCCAGGGCAGCTGGAGTGTGAGACAGCCATTGCGGCTCTGAACAGCTGCTTGCGGGACC
TAGATCAGGCTTCGCTTGCCGCTGTCAGCCAGCAGCTTGCTCCCCGTGAAGGAATCTCTCAAGAGGCTTT
GCACACCCAGATGCTCACTGCAGTGCAAGAAATTTCTCATCTCATTGAGCCGCTGGCCAGCGCTGCTCGG
GCTGAAGCCTCCCAGCTGGGACACAAGGTGTCCCAAATGGCCCAGTACTTTGAACCACTCACCCTGGCTG
CAGTGGGTGCTGCGTCTAAGACCCTGAGCCACCCGCAGCAGATGGCACTTCTGGACCAGACTAAAACGTT
GGCAGAGTCTGCCTTGCAGTTGCTATATACTGCCAAGGAGGCTGGTGGTAACCCCAAGCAAGCAGCACAC
ACCCAGGAAGCCCTGGAGGAGGCTGTGCAGATGATGACAGAGGCCGTAGAAGACCTGACGACGACCCTCA
ACGAAGCAGCCAGTGCTGCAGGAGTCGTTGGCGGCATGGTGGACTCTATCACTCAGGCCATCAACCAGCT
AGATGAAGGACCTATGGGTGACCCAGAAGGCTCATTCGTAGATTACCAGACAACCATGGTGAGGACAGCC
AAGGCCATTGCTGTCACTGTTCAGGAGATGGTAACCAAGTCAAACACCAGCCCTGAAGAGCTAGGCCCTC
TTGCCAACCAGCTGACCAGTGACTATGGCCGACTGGCCTCACAAGCCAAGCCTGCAGCTGTGGCTGCTGA
AAATGAAGAGATAGGCGCTCACATCAAACACCGAGTACAGGAGCTGGGCCATGGCTGCTCTGCTCTGGTC
ACCAAGGCAGGTGCCTTGCAGTGTAGCCCCAGTGATGTCTACACCAAGAAGGAGCTCATAGAGTGTGCCC
GCAGAGTGTCAGAGAAGGTCTCCCATGTTCTGGCTGCACTCCAGGCTGGGAATCGTGGTACCCAGGCCTG
CATTACAGCAGCCAGTGCTGTGTCTGGTATCATTGCTGACCTCGACACCACCATCATGTTCGCTACTGCT
GGCACACTTAACCGTGAGGGTGCTGAAACTTTTGCTGACCACCGGGAGGGTATCTTAAAGACAGCAAAGG
TTCTTGTGGAGGACACCAAGGTCCTAGTGCAGAATGCAGCTGGGAGCCAGGAGAAGTTGGCACAAGCCGC
CCAGTCCTCCGTGGCCACCATTACCCGCCTCGCTGATGTGGTCAAGCTCGGTGCAGCCAGCCTAGGAGCC
GAAGACCCTGAAACTCAGGTGGTGCTGATCAATGCAGTAAAGGACGTAGCCAAGGCCCTGGGTGACCTCA
TCAGCGCTACGAAGGCTGCAGCGGGCAAAGTTGGGGATGACCCTGCAGTGTGGCAGCTCAAGAACTCTGC
CAAGGTGATGGTGACCAATGTGACATCATTGCTCAAGACAGTGAAGGCTGTGGAAGATGAGGCCACCAAA
GGCACACGGGCCCTAGAGGCAACCACAGAGCACATACGTCAGGAACTGGCGGTCTTCTGTTCCCCAGAGC
CACCTGCCAAGACCTCTACCCCTGAAGACTTCATCCGAATGACCAAGGGTATTACTATGGCAACAGCCAA
AGCCGTTGCTGCTGGCAATTCCTGTCGACAGGAAGATGTCATTGCCACAGCCAATCTGAGCCGACGGGCT
ATTGCGGACATGCTTCGGGCTTGCAAGGAAGCAGCTTTCCACCCAGAAGTGGCGCCTGATGTACGGCTCC
GAGCCCTGCACTATGGCCGGGAGTGTGCCAATGGTTACCTGGAACTGCTGGACCACGTGCTGCTGACCCT
TCAGAAGCCAAACCCAGACCTGAAGCAGCAGCTAACTGGACACTCAAAGCGGGTTGCTGGCTCTGTGACT
GAGCTCATCCAGGCTGCTGAAGCCATGAAAGGAACAGAGTGGGTGGACCCAGAGGACCCTACTGTCATTG
CTGAGAATGAGCTCTTGGGAGCCGCAGCCGCCATCGAGGCTGCAGCCAAGAAGCTGGAGCAGCTGAAGCC
CAGGGCCAAACCCAAGGAGGCGGATGAGTCCTTGAACTTTGAGGAACAAATCCTAGAAGCTGCCAAGTCC
ATCGCTGCAGCCACCAGTGCACTGGTAAAGGCTGCGTCAGCAGCCCAGAGGGAGCTGGTGGCTCAAGGAA
AGGTGGGCGCCATTCCAGCCAATGCACTGGATGATGGGCAGTGGTCGCAGGGCCTCATTTCCGCTGCCCG
TATGGTGGCTGCGGCCACCAACAATCTGTGTGAAGCAGCTAACGCAGCTGTCCAGGGCCATGCTAGCCAG
GAGAAACTCATTTCCTCAGCCAAGCAAGTAGCTGCCTCCACAGCTCAGCTCCTGGTAGCTTGCAAGGTCA
AAGCAGATCAGGACTCTGAGGCAATGAAACGGCTCCAGGCTGCTGGCAATGCAGTGAAGAGGGCCTCAGA
TAACCTGGTAAAGGCGGCCCAGAAAGCTGCAGCCTTCGAAGACCAGGAGAATGAGACGGTGGTGGTGAAG
GAGAAAATGGTTGGGGGCATTGCCCAGATTATCGCAGCACAGGAAGAGATGCTTCGGAAGGAACGAGAGC
TGGAAGAGGCTCGGAAAAAGCTCGCCCAGATCCGGCAGCAGCAGTACAAGTTCTTGCCTTCAGAGCTTCG
AGACGAGCACTAAAAAAGCCCTGTGTATTTAATGCAGACCCAGCCCAGAGACTGTGCCTGCCACTACCAA
AGCCTTCTGGGCTGCTCAGGACCCAAGCTGCCCAACCCCAGCACTCCCCCAAAGTGCCTGCCAAACCCTG
GGCCTGGCCCTGCCCAGTCCCACTGCAAGCCGTGTCCTCTCCCTGACTCCCAAGTGCCTTTGCACCCTAG
GGCCCCTAAGTGCCTGCCCCCCTCCAGAGTATTAACGCTCCAAGAGTATTATTAATGCTGCCGTACCTCA
GTTTGAACCTGCCAGGGCCCCAGCTGCTCCAGCCTGCCAGCAGCTTCCAGCCAGTCCCCACGGCCACGTC
AGCTCAACTCATCCCTTTTTGATACTATATCCCCTACCCAGCTACCTATGGGGCTTGAGGGTTGTAAACC
CAAACAGGTCAGACTCCCGGAATTCCTGCAGCCCGGGGGATCCACTAGTTCTAGAGCGGCCGCGACTCTA
GAGGGCCCGTTTAAACCCGCTGATCAGCCTCGACTGTGCCTTCTAGTTGCCAGCCATCTGTTGTTTGCCC
CTCCCCCGTGCCTTCCTTGACCCTGGAAGGTGCCACTCCCACTGTCCTTTCCTAATAAAATGAGGAAATT
GCATCGCATTGTCTGAGTAGGTGTCATTCTATTCTGGGGGGTGGGGTGGGGCAGGACAGCAAGGGGGAGG
ATTGGGAAGACAATAGCAGGCATGCTGGGGATGCGGTGGGCTCTATGGCTTCTGAGGCGGAAAGAACCAG
CTGGGGCTCTAGGGGGTATCCCC
[124 nt withheld, positions 9824-9947]
C
[91 nt withheld, positions 9949-10039]
A
[49 nt withheld, positions 10041-10089]
CCTTTGACGTTGGAGTCCACGTTCTTT
[37 nt withheld, positions 10117-10153]
ACCCTATCTCGGTCTATTCTTTTGATTTATAAGGGATTTTGCCGATTTCGGCCTATTGGTTAAAAAATGA
GCTGATTTAACAAAAATTTAACGCGAATTAATTCTGTGGAATGTGTGTCAGTTAGGGTGTGGAAAGTCCC
CAGGCTCCCCAGCAGGCAGAAGTATGCAAAGCATGCATCTCAATTAGTCAGCAACCAGGTGTGGAAAGTC
CCCAGGCTCCCCAGCAGGCAGAAGTATGCAAAGCATGCATCTCAATTAGTCAGCAACCATAGTCCCGCCC
CTAACTCCGCCCATCCCGCCCCTAACTCCGCCCAGTTCCGCCCATTCTCCGCCCCATGGCTGACTAATTT
TTTTTATTTATGCAGAGGCCGAGGCCGCCTCTGCCTCTGAGCTATTCCAGAAGTAGTGAGGAGGCTTTTT
TGGAGGCCTAGGCTTTTGCAAAAAGCTCCCGGGAGCTTGTATATCCATTTTCGGATCTGATCAAGAGACA
GGATGAGGATCGTTTCGCATGATTGAACAAGATGGATTGCACGCAGGTTCTCCGGCCGCTTGGGTGGAGA
GGCTATTCGGCTATGACTGGGCACAACAGACAATCGGCTGCTCTGATGCCGCCGTGTTCCGGCTGTCAGC
GCAGGGGCGCCCGGTTCTTTTTGTCAAGACCGACCTGTCCGGTGCCCTGAATGAACTGCAGGACGAGGCA
GCGCGGCTATCGTGGCTGGCCACGACGGGCGTTCCTTGCGCAGCTGTGCTCGACGTTGTCACTGAAGCGG
GAAGGGACTGGCTGCTATTGGGCGAAGTGCCGGGGCAGGATCTCCTGTCATCTCACCTTGCTCCTGCCGA
GAAAGTATCCATCATGGCTGATGCAATGCGGCGGCTGCATACGCTTGATCCGGCTACCTGCCCATTCGAC
CACCAAGCGAAACATCGCATCGAGCGAGCACGTACTCGGATGGAAGCCGGTCTTGTCGATCAGGATGATC
TGGACGAAGAGCATCAGGGGCTCGCGCCAGCCGAACTGTTCGCCAGGCTCAAGGCGCGCATGCCCGACGG
CGAGGATCTCGTCGTGACCCATGGCGATGCCTGCTTGCCGAATATCATGGTGGAAAATGGCCGCTTTTCT
GGATTCATCGACTGTGGCCGGCTGGGTGTGGCGGACCGCTATCAGGACATAGCGTTGGCTACCCGTGATA
TTGCTGAAGAGCTTGGCGGCGAATGGGCTGACCGCTTCCTCGTGCTTTACGGTATCGCCGCTCCCGATTC
GCAGCGCATCGCCTTCTATCGCCTTCTTGACGAGTTCTTCTGAGCGGGACTCTGGGGTTCGAAATGACCG
ACCAAGCGACGCCCAACCTGCCATCACGAGATTTCGATTCCACCGCCGCCTTCTATGAAAGGTTGGGCTT
CGGAATCGTTTTCCGGGACGCCGGCTGGATGATCCTCCAGCGCGGGGATCTCATGCTGGAGTTCTTCGCC
CACCCCAACTTGTTTATTGCAGCTTATAATGGTTACAAATAAAGCAATAGCATCACAAATTTCACAAATA
AAGCATTTTTTTCACTGCATTCTAGTTGTGGTTTGTCCAAACTCATCAATGTATCTTATCATGTCTGTAT
ACCGTCGACCTCTAGCTAGAGCTTGGCGTAATCATGGTCATAGCTGTTTCCTGTGTGAAATTGTTATCCG
CTCACAATTCCACACAACATACGAGCCGGAAGCATAAAGTGTAAAGCCTGGGGTGCCTAATGAGTGAGCT
AACTCACATTAATTGCGTTGCGCTCACTGCCCGCTTTCCAGTCGGGAAACCTGTCGTGCCAGCTGCATTA
ATGAATCGGCCAACGCGCGGGGAGAGGCGGTTTGCGTATTGGGCGCTCTTCCGCTTCCTCGCTCACTGAC
TCGCTGCGCTCGGTCGTTCGGCTGCGGCGAGCGGTATCAGCTCACTCAAAGGCGGTAATACGGTTATCCA
CAGAATCAGGGGATAACGCAGGAAAGAACATGTGAGCAAAAGGCCAGCAAAAGGCCAGGAACCGTAAAAA
GGCCGCGTTGCTGGCGTTTTTCCATAGGCTCCGCCCCCCTGACGAGCATCACAAAAATCGACGCTCAAGT
CAGAGGTGGCGAAACCCGACAGGACTATAAAGATACCAGGCGTTTCCCCCTGGAAGCTCCCTCGTGCGCT
CTCCTGTTCCGACCCTGCCGCTTACCGGATACCTGTCCGCCTTTCTCCCTTCGGGAAGCGTGGCGCTTTC
TCATAGCTCACGCTGTAGGTATCTCAGTTCGGTGTAGGTCGTTCGCTCCAAGCTGGGCTGTGTGCACGAA
CCCCCCGTTCAGCCCGACCGCTGCGCCTTATCCGGTAACTATCGTCTTGAGTCCAACCCGGTAAGACACG
ACTTATCGCCACTGGCAGCAGCCACTGGTAACAGGATTAGCAGAGCGAGGTATGTAGGCGGTGCTACAGA
GTTCTTGAAGTGGTGGCCTAACTACGGCTACACTAGAAGAACAGTATTTGGTATCTGCGCTCTGCTGAAG
CCAGTTACCTTCGGAAAAAGAGTTGGTAGCTCTTGATCCGGCAAACAAACCACCGCTGGTAGCGGTGGTT
TTTTTGTTTGCAAGCAGCAGATTACGCGCAGAAAAAAAGGATCTCAAGAAGATCCTTTGATCTTTTCTAC
GGGGTCTGACGCTCAGTGGAACGAAAACTCACGTTAAGGGATTTTGGTCATGAGATTATCAAAAAGGATC
TTCACCTAGATCCTTTTAAATTAAAAATGAAGTTTTAAATCAATCTAAAGTATATATGAGTAAACTTGGT
CTGACAGTTACCAATGCTTAATCAGTGAGGCACCTATCTCAGCGATCTGTCTATTTCGTTCATCCATAGT
TGCCTGACTCCCCGTCGTGTAGATAACTACGATACGGGAGGGCTTACCATCTGGCCCCAGTGCTGCAATG
ATACCGCGAGACCCACGCTCACCGGCTCCAGATTTATCAGCAATAAACCAGCCAGCCGGAAGGGCCGAGC
GCAGAAGTGGTCCTGCAACTTTATCCGCCTCCATCCAGTCTATTAATTGTTGCCGGGAAGCTAGAGTAAG
TAGTTCGCCAGTTAATAGTTTGCGCAACGTTGTTGCCATTGCTACAGGCATCGTGGTGTCACGCTCGTCG
TTTGGTATGGCTTCATTCAGCTCCGGTTCCCAACGATCAAGGCGAGTTACATGATCCCCCATGTTGTGCA
AAAAAGCGGTTAGCTCCTTCGGTCCTCCGATCGTTGTCAGAAGTAAGTTGGCCGCAGTGTTATCACTCAT
GGTTATGGCAGCACTGCATAATTCTCTTACTGTCATGCCATCCGTAAGATGCTTTTCTGTGACTGGTGAG
TACTCAACCAAGTCATTCTGAGAATAGTGTATGCGGCGACCGAGTTGCTCTTGCCCGGCGTCAATACGGG
ATAATACCGCGCCACATAGCAGAACTTTAAAAGTGCTCATCATTGGAAAACGTTCTTCGGGGCGAAAACT
CTCAAGGATCTTACCGCTGTTGAGATCCAGTTCGATGTAACCCACTCGTGCACCCAACTGATCTTCAGCA
TCTTTTACTTTCACCAGCGTTTCTGGGTGAGCAAAAACAGGAAGGCAAAATGCCGCAAAAAAGGGAATAA
GGGCGACACGGAAATGTTGAATACTCATACTCTTCCTTTTTCAATATTATTGAAGCATTTATCAGGGTTA
TTGTCTCATGAGCGGATACATATTTGAATGTATTTAGAAAAATAAACAAATAGGGGTTCCGCGCACATTT
CCCCGAAAAGTGCCACCTGACGTCGACGGATCGGGAGATCTCCCGATCCCCTATGGTGCACTCTCAGTAC
AATCTGCTCTGATGCCGCATAGTTAAGCCAGTATCTGCTCCCTGCTTGTGTGTTGGAGGTCGCTGAGTAG
TGCGCGAGCAAAATTTAAGCTACAACAAGGCAAGGCTTGACCGACAATTGCATGAAGAATCTGCTTAGGG
TTAGGCGTTTTGCGCTGCTTCGCGATGTACGGGCCAGATATACGCGTT
Features (pLannotate 1.2.2; 22 found; start..end, strand, type, name):
      1..380     +  enhancer       CMV enhancer: human cytomegalovirus immediate early enhancer
    381..584     +  promoter       CMV promoter: human cytomegalovirus (CMV) immediate early promoter
    580..613     +  LTR            5' LTR (truncated) (fragment): truncated 5' long terminal repeat (LTR) from HIV-1
    629..647     +  promoter       T7 promoter: promoter for bacteriophage T7 RNA polymerase
    689..1396    +  CDS            mCherry: mCherry is a basic (constitutively fluorescent) red fluorescent protein published in 2004, derived from Discosoma sp.. It is reported to be a very rapidly-maturing monomer with low acid sensitivity.
   1418..9040    +  CDS            Tln1: TLN1_MOUSE - Also known as Tln. Experimental evidence at protein level: Swiss-Prot protein existence level 1. Probably involved in connections of major cytoskeletal structures to the plasma membrane. High molecular weight cytoskeletal protein concentrated at regions of cell-substratum contact and, in lymphocytes, at cell-cell contacts. From Mus musculus (Mouse).
   9470..9513    -  misc_feature   MCS (fragment): pBluescript multiple cloning site
   9554..9778    +  polyA_signal   bGH poly(A) signal: bovine growth hormone polyadenylation signal
   9782..9803    +  promoter       SV40 promoter (fragment): SV40 enhancer and early promoter
   9824..10252   +  rep_origin     f1 ori (sequence partly withheld): f1 bacteriophage origin of replication; arrow indicates direction of (+) strand synthesis
  10266..10595   +  promoter       SV40 promoter: SV40 enhancer and early promoter
  10662..11453   +  CDS            neo: KKA2_KLEPN - Also known as kan, nptII. Experimental evidence at protein level: Swiss-Prot protein existence level 1. Resistance to kanamycin, neomycin, paromomycin, ribostamycin, butirosin and gentamicin B. From Klebsiella pneumoniae.
  11477..11635   +  CDS            ble (fragment): BLE_KLEPN - Experimental evidence at protein level: Swiss-Prot protein existence level 1. Binding protein with a strong affinity to the bleomycin family of antibiotics. Binds to CL990; an antimitotic-antibiotic compound. From Klebsiella pneumoniae.
  11630..11751   +  polyA_signal   SV40 poly(A) signal: SV40 polyadenylation signal
  11822..11844   -  protein_bind   lac operator (fragment): The lac repressor binds to the lac operator to inhibit transcription in E. coli. This inhibition can be relieved by adding lactose or isopropyl-β-D-thiogalactopyranoside (IPTG). lac repressor encoded by lacI
  11848..11878   -  promoter       lac promoter: promoter for the E. coli lac operon
  11893..11914   -  protein_bind   CAP binding site: CAP binding activates transcription in the presence of cAMP. E. coli catabolite activator protein
  11927..12019   -  CDS            lacI (fragment): lac repressor; lacI; The lac repressor binds to the lac operator to inhibit transcription in E. coli. This inhibition can be relieved by adding lactose or isopropyl-β-D-thiogalactopyranoside (IPTG).
  12202..12790   -  rep_origin     ori: high-copy-number ColE1/pMB1/pBR322/pUC origin of replication
  12961..13821   -  CDS            AmpR: β-lactamase; bla; confers resistance to ampicillin, carbenicillin, and related antibiotics
  13822..13926   -  promoter       AmpR promoter: bla
  13985..14037   -  misc_feature   bom (fragment): basis of mobility region from pBR322
