[The description below was written by a language model from this plasmid's Addgene catalogue record and pLannotate feature annotations shown in this document.]
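Description:
pmCherry-Talin is a mammalian expression plasmid built on the pcDNA3.1 backbone that produces mouse talin-1 (Tln1) fused at its N terminus to the red fluorescent protein mCherry. The sequenced record is about 14.2 kb, much of it taken up by the roughly 7.6 kb talin coding sequence. In bacteria the plasmid replicates from a high-copy ColE1/pUC-type origin and is selected with ampicillin through the β-lactamase gene. An f1 origin is also present, a standard backbone element that permits single-stranded DNA production.

Expression is driven by the human cytomegalovirus immediate-early enhancer and promoter. A T7 promoter lies just upstream of the open reading frame, and the bovine growth hormone polyadenylation signal terminates the transcript. The mCherry coding sequence sits directly upstream of Tln1, separated by a short linker region, so the two are expected to be translated as one fusion protein. A separate cassette places the neomycin phosphotransferase gene under the SV40 early promoter with an SV40 polyadenylation signal, which would allow G418 selection of stably transfected mammalian cells. The automated annotation also picks up several small fragments: a short HIV-1 LTR match, a pBluescript polylinker remnant downstream of talin, and pieces of ble, lacI and the lac promoter/operator. These look like cloning remnants or partial backbone matches rather than functional parts of the design.

Talin is a large cytoskeletal protein concentrated at cell–substratum contacts, and the associated publication concerns integrin activation during adhesion maturation. The construct is therefore suited to visualising talin localisation in live or fixed mammalian cells by red fluorescence. The cloning method is not recorded.
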