Addgene plasmid #80026: pmCherry-Talin
Purpose: Mammalian expression of mCherry-Talin
Depositing lab: Chinten James Lim. Depositing organization: University of British Columbia. Publication: Two modes of integrin activation form a binary molecular switch in adhesion maturation. Lee HS, Anekal P, Lim CJ, Liu CC, Ginsberg MH. Mol Biol Cell. 2013 May;24(9):1354-62. doi: 10.1091/mbc.E12-09-0695. Epub 2013 Mar 6. PubMed 23468527.
Backbone
  Vector backbone: pcDNA3.1
  Vector type: Mammalian Expression
Growth in bacteria
  Bacterial resistance: Ampicillin, 100 μg/mL
  Growth temperature: 37°C
  Growth strain: DH5alpha
  Copy number: High Copy
Gene/Insert
  Gene/Insert name: Talin
  Species: M. musculus (mouse)
  Promoter: CMV
  Tag / fusion protein: mCherry (N terminal on insert)
  Cloning method: Unknown
  Sequencing primers: 5′ mCherry-F; 3′ BGH-Rev
Terms and licenses: Academic/Nonprofit Terms; Industry Terms: Not Available to Industry
How to cite: pmCherry-Talin was a gift from Chinten James Lim (Addgene plasmid # 80026 ; http://n2t.net/addgene:80026 ; RRID:Addgene_80026)
