>Addgene plasmid #80026 | pmCherry-Talin | addgene partial sequence | sequence record 152397 | mCherry-F 5'-ccccgtaatgcagaagaaga-3'
GAGCGGATGTACCCCGAGGACGGCGCCCTGAAGGGCGAGATCAAGCAGAGGCTGAAGCTGAAGGACGGCG
GCCACTACGACGCTGAGGTCAAGACCACCTACAAGGCCAAGAAGCCCGTGCAGCTGCCCGGCGCCTACAA
CGTCAACATCAAGTTGGACATCACCTCCCACAACGAGGACTACACCATCGTGGAACAGTACGAACGCGCC
GAGGGCCGCCACTCCACCGGCGGCATGGACGAGCTGTACAAGGAATTCGCAGAAGCTGCCACCATGGTTG
CGCTTTCGCTGAAGATTAGCATTGGGAATGTGGTGAAGACGATGCAATTTGAGCCATCTACCATGGTGTA
CGACGCCTGCCGCATGATTCGTGAGCGGATCCCAGAGGCCCTGGCTGGCCCTCCCAACGACTTTGGGCTC
TTTCTGTCAGATGATGACCCCAAAAAAGGCATCTGGCTAGAGGCTGGGAAAGCTTTGGACTACTACATGC
TCCGAAATGGGGACACCATGGAGTACAGAAAAAAGCAGAGACCCCTGAAGATCCGGATGTTAGACGGAAC
GGTGAAGACTATCATGGTGGATGACTCCAAGACCGTCACAGACATGCTCATGACCATTTGTGCCCGAATT
GGTATCACCAACCATGATGAGTATTCACTGGTTCGAGAGCTGATGGAAGAAAAGAAAGATGAGGGGACAG
GGACCCTGAGAAAAGACAAGACCCTACTGCGAGATGAAAAGAAGATGGAGAAGCTAAAGCAGAAGTTGCA
CACAGACGATGAGTTGAACTGGCTGGACCATGGGCGGACACTGAGGGAACAGGGAGTGGAAGAGCATGAG
ACGTTGCTGCTGCGGAGAAAGTTCTTCTACTCAGACCAGAATGTGGATTCCCGAGACCCTGTACAGCTGA
ACCTTCTCTATGTGCAGGCACGAGATGACATCCTGAATGGCTCCCATCCTGTCTCCTTTGACAAGGCCTG
TGAATTTGCAGGCTTCCAGTGCCAGATCCAGTTTGGACCTCACAATGAACAGAAGCAC
