>Addgene plasmid #80026 | pmCherry-Talin | addgene partial sequence | sequence record 152398 | BGH-rev 5'-TAGAAGGCACAGTCGAGG-3'
TAGAGTCGCGGCCGCTCTAGAACTAGTGGATCCCCCGGGCTGCAGGAATTCCGGGCAGTCTGACCTGTTT
GGGTTTACAACCCTCAAGCCCCATAGGTAGCTGGGTAGGGGATATAGTATCAAAAAGGGATGAGTTGAGC
TGACGTGGCCGTGGGGACTGGCTGGAAGCTGCTGGCAGGCTGGAGCAGCTGGGGCCCTGGCAGGTTCAAA
CTGAGGTACGGCAGCATTAATAATACTCTTGGAGCGTTAATACTCTGGAGGGGGGCAGGCACTTAGGGGC
CCTAGGGTGCAAAGGCACTTGGGAGTCAGGGAGAGGACACGGCTTGCAGTGGGACTGGGCAGGGCCAGGC
CCAGGGTTTGGCAGGCACTTTGGGGGAGTGCTGGGGTTGGGCAGCTTGGGTCCTGAGCAGCCCAGAAGGC
TTTGGTAGTGGCAGGCACAGTCTCTGGGCTGGGTCTGCATTAAATACACAGGGCTTTTTTAGTGCTCGTC
TCGAAGCTCTGAAGGCAAGAACTTGTACTGCTGCTGCCGGATCTGGGCGAGCTTTTTCCGAGCCTCTTCC
AGCTCTCGTTCCTTCCGAAGCATCTCTTCCTGTGCTGCGATAATCTGGGCAATGCCCCCAACCATTTTCT
CCTTCACCACCACCGTCTCATTCTCCTGGTCTTCGAAGGCTGCAGCTTTCTGGGCCGCCTTTACCAGGTT
ATCTGAGGCCCTCTTCACTGCATTGCCAGCAGCCTGGAGCCGTTTCATTGCCTCAGAGTCCTGATCTGCT
TTGACCTTGCAAGCTACCAGGAGCTGAGCTGTGGAGGCAGCTACTTGCTTGGCTGAGGAAATGAGTTTCT
CCTGGCTAGCATGGCCCTGGACAGCTGCGTTAGCTGCTTCACACAGATTGTTGGTGGCCGCAGCCACCAT
ACGGGCAGCGGAAATGAGGCCCTGCGACCACTGCCCATCATCCAGTGCATTGGCTGGAATGGCGCCCACC
TTTCCTTGAGCCACCAGCTCCC
